LOCUS       Exported 6324 bp ds-DNA circular SYN 12-MAY-2021
DEFINITION  Expresses the N-terminal split-intein fragment of BE3.9max from the
            CMV promoter.
ACCESSION   .
VERSION     .
KEYWORDS    CMV_Npu-BE3.9max N-terminal
SOURCE      synthetic DNA construct
  ORGANISM  synthetic DNA construct
REFERENCE   1 (bases 1 to 6324)
  AUTHORS   Levy JM, Yeh WH, Pendse N, Davis JR, Hennessey E, Butcher R, Koblan
            LW, Comander J, Liu Q, Liu DR
  TITLE     Cytosine and adenine base editing of the brain, liver, retina, heart
            and skeletal muscle of mice via adeno-associated viruses.
  JOURNAL   Nat Biomed Eng. 2020 Jan;4(1):97-110. doi:
            10.1038/s41551-019-0501-5. Epub 2020 Jan 14.
  PUBMED    31937940
REFERENCE   2 (bases 1 to 6324)
  AUTHORS   .
  TITLE     Direct Submission
  JOURNAL   Exported May 12, 2021 from SnapGene Server 1.1.58
            http://www.snapgene.com
FEATURES             Location/Qualifiers
     source          1..6324
                     /organism="synthetic DNA construct"
                     /mol_type="other DNA"
     promoter        132..335
                     /label=CMV promoter
                     /note="human cytomegalovirus (CMV) immediate early
                     promoter"
     primer_bind     286..306
                     /label=CMV-F
                     /note="Human CMV immediate early promoter, forward primer"
     primer_bind     377..396
                     /label=T7
                     /note="T7 promoter, forward primer"
     promoter        377..395
                     /label=T7 promoter
                     /note="promoter for bacteriophage T7 RNA polymerase"
     CDS             445..465
                     /codon_start=1
                     /product="nuclear localization signal of SV40 (simian virus
                     40) large T antigen"
                     /label=SV40 NLS
                     /translation="PKKKRKV"
     CDS             466..1149
                     /codon_start=1
                     /product="cytidine deaminase (C to U editing enzyme) from
                     rat"
                     /label=APOBEC-1
                     /note="can use ssDNA as a substrate (Komor et al., 2016)"
                     /translation="SSETGPVAVDPTLRRRIEPHEFEVFFDPRELRKETCLLYEINWGG
                     RHSIWRHTSQNTNKHVEVNFIEKFTTERYFCPNTRCSITWFLSWSPCGECSRAITEFLS
                     RYPHVTLFIYIARLYHHADPRNRQGLRDLISSGVTIQIMTEQESGYCWRNFVNYSPSNE
                     AHWPRYPHLWVRLYVLELYCIILGLPPCLNILRRKQPQLTFFTIALQSCHYQRLPPHIL
                     WATGLK"
     CDS             1246..2961
                     /codon_start=1
                     /product="N-terminal portion of Streptococcus pyogenes Cas9
                     (Zetsche et al., 2015)"
                     /label=Cas9(N)
                     /translation="DKKYSIGLAIGTNSVGWAVITDEYKVPSKKFKVLGNTDRHSIKKN
                     LIGALLFDSGETAEATRLKRTARRRYTRRKNRICYLQEIFSNEMAKVDDSFFHRLEESF
                     LVEEDKKHERHPIFGNIVDEVAYHEKYPTIYHLRKKLVDSTDKADLRLIYLALAHMIKF
                     RGHFLIEGDLNPDNSDVDKLFIQLVQTYNQLFEENPINASGVDAKAILSARLSKSRRLE
                     NLIAQLPGEKKNGLFGNLIALSLGLTPNFKSNFDLAEDAKLQLSKDTYDDDLDNLLAQI
                     GDQYADLFLAAKNLSDAILLSDILRVNTEITKAPLSASMIKRYDEHHQDLTLLKALVRQ
                     QLPEKYKEIFFDQSKNGYAGYIDGGASQEEFYKFIKPILEKMDGTEELLVKLNREDLLR
                     KQRTFDNGSIPHQIHLGELHAILRRQEDFYPFLKDNREKIEKILTFRIPYYVGPLARGN
                     SRFAWMTRKSEETITPWNFEEVVDKGASAQSFIERMTNFDKNLPNEKVLPKHSLLYEYF
                     TVYNELTKVKYVTEGMRKPAFLSGEQKKAIVDLLFKTNRKVTVKQLKEDYFKKIE"
     CDS             3310..3330
                     /codon_start=1
                     /product="nuclear localization signal of SV40 (simian virus
                     40) large T antigen"
                     /label=SV40 NLS
                     /translation="PKKKRKV"
     CDS             3339..3356
                     /codon_start=1
                     /product="6xHis affinity tag"
                     /label=6xHis
                     /translation="HHHHHH"
     primer_bind     complement(3379..3396)
                     /label=BGH-rev
                     /note="Bovine growth hormone terminator, reverse primer.
                     Also called BGH reverse"
     polyA_signal    3385..3609
                     /label=bGH poly(A) signal
                     /note="bovine growth hormone polyadenylation signal"
     primer_bind     complement(3680..3696)
                     /label=M13 rev
                     /note="common sequencing primer, one of multiple similar
                     variants"
     primer_bind     complement(3680..3696)
                     /label=M13 Reverse
                     /note="In lacZ gene. Also called M13-rev"
     primer_bind     complement(3693..3715)
                     /label=M13/pUC Reverse
                     /note="In lacZ gene"
     protein_bind    3704..3720
                     /label=lac operator
                     /bound_moiety="lac repressor encoded by lacI"
                     /note="The lac repressor binds to the lac operator to
                     inhibit transcription in E. coli. This inhibition can be
                     relieved by adding lactose or
                     isopropyl-beta-D-thiogalactopyranoside (IPTG)."
     promoter        complement(3728..3758)
                     /label=lac promoter
                     /note="promoter for the E. coli lac operon"
     protein_bind    3773..3794
                     /label=CAP binding site
                     /bound_moiety="E. coli catabolite activator protein"
                     /note="CAP binding activates transcription in the presence
                     of cAMP."
     primer_bind     complement(3911..3928)
                     /label=L4440
                     /note="L4440 vector, forward primer"
     rep_origin      complement(4082..4670)
                     /direction=LEFT
                     /label=ori
                     /note="high-copy-number ColE1/pMB1/pBR322/pUC origin of
                     replication"
     primer_bind     complement(4162..4181)
                     /label=pBR322ori-F
                     /note="pBR322 origin, forward primer"
     CDS             complement(4841..5701)
                     /codon_start=1
                     /gene="bla"
                     /product="beta-lactamase"
                     /label=AmpR
                     /note="confers resistance to ampicillin, carbenicillin, and
                     related antibiotics"
                     /translation="MSIQHFRVALIPFFAAFCLPVFAHPETLVKVKDAEDQLGARVGYI
                     ELDLNSGKILESFRPEERFPMMSTFKVLLCGAVLSRIDAGQEQLGRRIHYSQNDLVEYS
                     PVTEKHLTDGMTVRELCSAAITMSDNTAANLLLTTIGGPKELTAFLHNMGDHVTRLDRW
                     EPELNEAIPNDERDTTMPVAMATTLRKLLTGELLTLASRQQLIDWMEADKVAGPLLRSA
                     LPAGWFIADKSGAGERGSRGIIAALGPDGKPSRIVVIYTTGSQATMDERNRQIAEIGAS
                     LIKHW"
     primer_bind     5464..5483
                     /label=Amp-R
                     /note="Ampicillin resistance gene, reverse primer"
     promoter        complement(5702..5806)
                     /gene="bla"
                     /label=AmpR promoter
     primer_bind     complement(5885..5904)
                     /label=pRS-marker
                     /note="pRS vectors, use to sequence yeast selectable
                     marker"
     enhancer        6076..131
                     /label=CMV enhancer
                     /note="human cytomegalovirus immediate early enhancer"
ORIGIN
        1 atatgccaag tacgccccct attgacgtca atgacggtaa atggcccgcc tggcattatg
       61 cccagtacat gaccttatgg gactttccta cttggcagta catctacgta ttagtcatcg
      121 ctattaccat ggtgatgcgg ttttggcagt acatcaatgg gcgtggatag cggtttgact
      181 cacggggatt tccaagtctc caccccattg acgtcaatgg gagtttgttt tggcaccaaa
      241 atcaacggga ctttccaaaa tgtcgtaaca actccgcccc attgacgcaa atgggcggta
      301 ggcgtgtacg gtgggaggtc tatataagca gagctggttt agtgaaccgt cagatccgct
      361 agagatccgc ggccgctaat acgactcact atagggagag ccgccaccat gaaacggaca
      421 gccgacggaa gcgagttcga gtcaccaaag aagaagcgga aagtctcctc agagactggg
      481 cctgtcgccg tcgatccaac cctgcgccgc cggattgaac ctcacgagtt tgaagtgttc
      541 tttgaccccc gggagctgag aaaggagaca tgcctgctgt acgagatcaa ctggggaggc
      601 aggcactcca tctggaggca cacctctcag aacacaaata agcacgtgga ggtgaacttc
      661 atcgagaagt ttaccacaga gcggtacttc tgccccaata ccagatgtag catcacatgg
      721 tttctgagct ggtccccttg cggagagtgt agcagggcca tcaccgagtt cctgtccaga
      781 tatccacacg tgacactgtt tatctacatc gccaggctgt atcaccacgc agacccaagg
      841 aataggcagg gcctgcgcga tctgatcagc tccggcgtga ccatccagat catgacagag
      901 caggagtccg gctactgctg gcggaacttc gtgaattatt ctcctagcaa cgaggcccac
      961 tggcctaggt acccacacct gtgggtgcgc ctgtacgtgc tggagctgta ttgcatcatc
     1021 ctgggcctgc ccccttgtct gaatatcctg cggagaaagc agccccagct gaccttcttt
     1081 acaatcgccc tgcagtcttg tcactatcag aggctgccac cccacatcct gtgggccaca
     1141 ggcctgaagt ctggaggatc tagcggagga tcctctggca gcgagacacc aggaacaagc
     1201 gagtcagcaa caccagagag cagtggcggc agcagcggcg gcagcgacaa gaagtacagc
     1261 atcggcctgg ccatcggcac caactctgtg ggctgggccg tgatcaccga cgagtacaag
     1321 gtgcccagca agaaattcaa ggtgctgggc aacaccgacc ggcacagcat caagaagaac
     1381 ctgatcggag ccctgctgtt cgacagcggc gaaacagccg aggccacccg gctgaagaga
     1441 accgccagaa gaagatacac cagacggaag aaccggatct gctatctgca agagatcttc
     1501 agcaacgaga tggccaaggt ggacgacagc ttcttccaca gactggaaga gtccttcctg
     1561 gtggaagagg ataagaagca cgagcggcac cccatcttcg gcaacatcgt ggacgaggtg
     1621 gcctaccacg agaagtaccc caccatctac cacctgagaa agaaactggt ggacagcacc
     1681 gacaaggccg acctgcggct gatctatctg gccctggccc acatgatcaa gttccggggc
     1741 cacttcctga tcgagggcga cctgaacccc gacaacagcg acgtggacaa gctgttcatc
     1801 cagctggtgc agacctacaa ccagctgttc gaggaaaacc ccatcaacgc cagcggcgtg
     1861 gacgccaagg ccatcctgtc tgccagactg agcaagagca gacggctgga aaatctgatc
     1921 gcccagctgc ccggcgagaa gaagaatggc ctgttcggaa acctgattgc cctgagcctg
     1981 ggcctgaccc ccaacttcaa gagcaacttc gacctggccg aggatgccaa actgcagctg
     2041 agcaaggaca cctacgacga cgacctggac aacctgctgg cccagatcgg cgaccagtac
     2101 gccgacctgt ttctggccgc caagaacctg tccgacgcca tcctgctgag cgacatcctg
     2161 agagtgaaca ccgagatcac caaggccccc ctgagcgcct ctatgatcaa gagatacgac
     2221 gagcaccacc aggacctgac cctgctgaaa gctctcgtgc ggcagcagct gcctgagaag
     2281 tacaaagaga ttttcttcga ccagagcaag aacggctacg ccggctacat tgacggcgga
     2341 gccagccagg aagagttcta caagttcatc aagcccatcc tggaaaagat ggacggcacc
     2401 gaggaactgc tcgtgaagct gaacagagag gacctgctgc ggaagcagcg gaccttcgac
     2461 aacggcagca tcccccacca gatccacctg ggagagctgc acgccattct gcggcggcag
     2521 gaagattttt acccattcct gaaggacaac cgggaaaaga tcgagaagat cctgaccttc
     2581 cgcatcccct actacgtggg ccctctggcc aggggaaaca gcagattcgc ctggatgacc
     2641 agaaagagcg aggaaaccat caccccctgg aacttcgagg aagtggtgga caagggcgct
     2701 tccgcccaga gcttcatcga gcggatgacc aacttcgata agaacctgcc caacgagaag
     2761 gtgctgccca agcacagcct gctgtacgag tacttcaccg tgtataacga gctgaccaaa
     2821 gtgaaatacg tgaccgaggg aatgagaaag cccgccttcc tgagcggcga gcagaaaaag
     2881 gccatcgtgg acctgctgtt caagaccaac cggaaagtga ccgtgaagca gctgaaagag
     2941 gactacttca agaaaatcga gtgcctgtcc tacgagacag agatcctgac agtggagtat
     3001 ggcctgctgc caatcggcaa gatcgtggag aagaggatcg agtgtaccgt gtactctgtg
     3061 gataacaatg gcaacatcta tacacagccc gtggcacagt ggcacgatag gggagagcag
     3121 gaggtgttcg agtattgcct ggaggacggc agcctgatca gggcaaccaa ggaccacaag
     3181 ttcatgacag tggatggcca gatgctgccc atcgacgaga ttttcgagcg ggagctggac
     3241 ctgatgagag tggataacct gcctaatagc ggaggcagta aaagaacagc agacgggagt
     3301 gagtttgagc ccaagaaaaa gagaaaggtg taaccggtca tcatcaccat caccattgag
     3361 tttaaacccg ctgatcagcc tcgactgtgc cttctagttg ccagccatct gttgtttgcc
     3421 cctcccccgt gccttccttg accctggaag gtgccactcc cactgtcctt tcctaataaa
     3481 atgaggaaat tgcatcgcat tgtctgagta ggtgtcattc tattctgggg ggtggggtgg
     3541 ggcaggacag caagggggag gattgggaag acaatagcag gcatgctggg gatgcggtgg
     3601 gctctatggc ttctgaggcg gaaagaacca gctggggctc gataccgtcg acctctagct
     3661 agagcttggc gtaatcatgg tcatagctgt ttcctgtgtg aaattgttat ccgctcacaa
     3721 ttccacacaa catacgagcc ggaagcataa agtgtaaagc ctagggtgcc taatgagtga
     3781 gctaactcac attaattgcg ttgcgctcac tgcccgcttt ccagtcggga aacctgtcgt
     3841 gccagctgca ttaatgaatc ggccaacgcg cggggagagg cggtttgcgt attgggcgct
     3901 cttccgcttc ctcgctcact gactcgctgc gctcggtcgt tcggctgcgg cgagcggtat
     3961 cagctcactc aaaggcggta atacggttat ccacagaatc aggggataac gcaggaaaga
     4021 acatgtgagc aaaaggccag caaaaggcca ggaaccgtaa aaaggccgcg ttgctggcgt
     4081 ttttccatag gctccgcccc cctgacgagc atcacaaaaa tcgacgctca agtcagaggt
     4141 ggcgaaaccc gacaggacta taaagatacc aggcgtttcc ccctggaagc tccctcgtgc
     4201 gctctcctgt tccgaccctg ccgcttaccg gatacctgtc cgcctttctc ccttcgggaa
     4261 gcgtggcgct ttctcatagc tcacgctgta ggtatctcag ttcggtgtag gtcgttcgct
     4321 ccaagctggg ctgtgtgcac gaaccccccg ttcagcccga ccgctgcgcc ttatccggta
     4381 actatcgtct tgagtccaac ccggtaagac acgacttatc gccactggca gcagccactg
     4441 gtaacaggat tagcagagcg aggtatgtag gcggtgctac agagttcttg aagtggtggc
     4501 ctaactacgg ctacactaga agaacagtat ttggtatctg cgctctgctg aagccagtta
     4561 ccttcggaaa aagagttggt agctcttgat ccggcaaaca aaccaccgct ggtagcggtg
     4621 gtttttttgt ttgcaagcag cagattacgc gcagaaaaaa aggatctcaa gaagatcctt
     4681 tgatcttttc tacggggtct gacgctcagt ggaacgaaaa ctcacgttaa gggattttgg
     4741 tcatgagatt atcaaaaagg atcttcacct agatcctttt aaattaaaaa tgaagtttta
     4801 aatcaatcta aagtatatat gagtaaactt ggtctgacag ttaccaatgc ttaatcagtg
     4861 aggcacctat ctcagcgatc tgtctatttc gttcatccat agttgcctga ctccccgtcg
     4921 tgtagataac tacgatacgg gagggcttac catctggccc cagtgctgca atgataccgc
     4981 gagacccacg ctcaccggct ccagatttat cagcaataaa ccagccagcc ggaagggccg
     5041 agcgcagaag tggtcctgca actttatccg cctccatcca gtctattaat tgttgccggg
     5101 aagctagagt aagtagttcg ccagttaata gtttgcgcaa cgttgttgcc attgctacag
     5161 gcatcgtggt gtcacgctcg tcgtttggta tggcttcatt cagctccggt tcccaacgat
     5221 caaggcgagt tacatgatcc cccatgttgt gcaaaaaagc ggttagctcc ttcggtcctc
     5281 cgatcgttgt cagaagtaag ttggccgcag tgttatcact catggttatg gcagcactgc
     5341 ataattctct tactgtcatg ccatccgtaa gatgcttttc tgtgactggt gagtactcaa
     5401 ccaagtcatt ctgagaatag tgtatgcggc gaccgagttg ctcttgcccg gcgtcaatac
     5461 gggataatac cgcgccacat agcagaactt taaaagtgct catcattgga aaacgttctt
     5521 cggggcgaaa actctcaagg atcttaccgc tgttgagatc cagttcgatg taacccactc
     5581 gtgcacccaa ctgatcttca gcatctttta ctttcaccag cgtttctggg tgagcaaaaa
     5641 caggaaggca aaatgccgca aaaaagggaa taagggcgac acggaaatgt tgaatactca
     5701 tactcttcct ttttcaatat tattgaagca tttatcaggg ttattgtctc atgagcggat
     5761 acatatttga atgtatttag aaaaataaac aaataggggt tccgcgcaca tttccccgaa
     5821 aagtgccacc tgacgtcgac ggatcgggag atcgatctcc cgatccccta gggtcgactc
     5881 tcagtacaat ctgctctgat gccgcatagt taagccagta tctgctccct gcttgtgtgt
     5941 tggaggtcgc tgagtagtgc gcgagcaaaa tttaagctac aacaaggcaa ggcttgaccg
     6001 acaattgcat gaagaatctg cttagggtta ggcgttttgc gctgcttcgc gatgtacggg
     6061 ccagatatac gcgttgacat tgattattga ctagttatta atagtaatca attacggggt
     6121 cattagttca tagcccatat atggagttcc gcgttacata acttacggta aatggcccgc
     6181 ctggctgacc gcccaacgac ccccgcccat tgacgtcaat aatgacgtat gttcccatag
     6241 taacgccaat agggactttc cattgacgtc aatgggtgga gtatttacgg taaactgccc
     6301 acttggcagt acatcaagtg tatc
//
